>Addgene plasmid #173860 | mCherry-PHR-iSH-T2A-CIBNcaax | addgene full sequence | sequence record 341138 | Addgene NGS Result
GGCGGGGCGGGGCGGGGCGAGGGGCGGGGCGGGGCGAGGCGGAGAGGTGCGGCGGCAGCCAATCAGAGCG
GCGCGCTCCGAAAGTTTCCTTTTATGGCGAGGCGGCGGCGGCGGCGGCCCTATAAAAAGCGAAGCGCGCG
GCGGGCGGGAGTCGCTGCGCGCTGCCTTCGCCCCGTGCCCCGCTCCGCCGCCGCCTCGCGCCGCCCGCCC
CGGCTCTGACTGACCGCGTTACTCCCACAGGTGAGCGGGCGGGACGGCCCTTCTCCTCCGGGCTGTAATT
AGCGCTTGGTTTAATGACGGCTTGTTTCTTTTCTGTGGCTGCGTGAAAGCCTTGAGGGGCTCCGGGAGGG
CCCTTTGTGCGGGGGGAGCGGCTCGGGGGGTGCGTGCGTGTGTGTGTGCGTGGGGAGCGCCGCGTGCGGC
TCCGCGCTGCCCGGCGGCTGTGAGCGCTGCGGGCGCGGCGCGGGGCTTTGTGCGCTCCGCAGTGTGCGCG
AGGGGAGCGCGGCCGGGGGCGGTGCCCCGCGGTGCGGGGGGGGCTGCGAGGGGAACAAAGGCTGCGTGCG
GGGTGTGTGCGTGGGGGGGTGAGCAGGGGGTGTGGGCGCGTCGGTCGGGCTGCAACCCCCCCTGCACCCC
CCTCCCCGAGTTGCTGAGCACGGCCCGGCTTCGGGTGCGGGGCTCCGTACGGGGCGTGGCGCGGGGCTCG
CCGTGCCGGGCGGGGGGTGGCGGCAGGTGGGGGTGCCGGGCGGGGCGGGGCCGCCTCGGGCCGGGGAGGG
CTCGGGGGAGGGGCGCGGCGGCCCCCGGAGCGCCGGCGGCTGTCGAGGCGCGGCGAGCCGCAGCCATTGC
CTTTTATGGTAATCGTGCGAGAGGGCGCAGGGACTTCCTTTGTCCCAAATCTGTGCGGAGCCGAAATCTG
GGAGGCGCCGCCGCACCCCCTCTAGCGGGCGCGGGGCGAAGCGGTGCGGCGCCGGCAGGAAGGAAATGGG
CGGGGAGGGCCTTCGTGCGTCGCCGCGCCGCCGTCCCCTTCTCCCTCTCCAGCCTCGGGGCTGTCCGCGG
GGGGACGGCTGCCTTCGGGGGGGACGGGGCAGGGCGGGGTTCGGCTTCTGGCGTGTGACCGGCGGCTCTA
GAGCCTCTGCTAACCATGTTCATGCCTTCTTCTTTTTCCTACAGCTCCTGGGCAACGTGCTGGTTATTGT
GCTGTCTCATCATTTTGGCAAAGAATTGATTTATCGCTAGCGCTACCGGTCGCCACCATGGTGAGCAAGG
GCGAGGAGGATAACATGGCCATCATCAAGGAGTTCATGCGCTTCAAGGTGCACATGGAGGGCTCCGTGAA
CGGCCACGAGTTCGAGATCGAGGGCGAGGGCGAGGGCCGCCCCTACGAGGGCACCCAGACCGCCAAGCTG
AAGGTGACCAAGGGTGGCCCCCTGCCCTTCGCCTGGGACATCCTGTCCCCTCAGTTCATGTACGGCTCCA
AGGCCTACGTGAAGCACCCCGCCGACATCCCCGACTACTTGAAGCTGTCCTTCCCCGAGGGCTTCAAGTG
GGAGCGCGTGATGAACTTCGAGGACGGCGGCGTGGTGACCGTGACCCAGGACTCCTCCCTGCAGGACGGC
GAGTTCATCTACAAGGTGAAGCTGCGCGGCACCAACTTCCCCTCCGACGGCCCCGTAATGCAGAAGAAGA
CCATGGGCTGGGAGGCCTCCTCCGAGCGGATGTACCCCGAGGACGGCGCCCTGAAGGGCGAGATCAAGCA
GAGGCTGAAGCTGAAGGACGGCGGCCACTACGACGCTGAGGTCAAGACCACCTACAAGGCCAAGAAGCCC
GTGCAGCTGCCCGGCGCCTACAACGTCAACATCAAGTTGGACATCACCTCCCACAACGAGGACTACACCA
TCGTGGAACAGTACGAACGCGCCGAGGGCCGCCACTCCACCGGCGGCATGGACGAGCTGTACAAGTCCGG
ACTCAGATCTCGAGCTCAAGCTTCGAATTCTGCAGTCGACGGTACCATGAAGATGGACAAAAAGACTATA
GTTTGGTTTAGAAGAGACCTAAGGATTGAGGATAATCCTGCATTAGCAGCAGCTGCTCACGAAGGATCTG
TTTTTCCTGTCTTCATTTGGTGTCCTGAAGAAGAAGGACAGTTTTATCCTGGAAGAGCTTCAAGATGGTG
GATGAAACAATCACTTGCTCACTTATCTCAATCCTTGAAGGCTCTTGGATCTGACCTCACTTTAATCAAA
ACCCACAACACGATTTCAGCGATCTTGGATTGTATCCGCGTTACCGGTGCTACAAAAGTCGTCTTTAACC
ACCTCTATGATCCTGTTTCGTTAGTTCGGGACCATACCGTAAAGGAGAAGCTGGTGGAACGTGGGATCTC
TGTGCAAAGCTACAATGGAGATCTATTGTATGAACCGTGGGAGATATACTGCGAAAAGGGCAAACCTTTT
ACGAGTTTCAATTCTTACTGGAAGAAATGCTTAGATATGTCGATTGAATCCGTTATGCTTCCTCCTCCTT
GGCGGTTGATGCCAATAACTGCAGCGGCTGAAGCGATTTGGGCGTGTTCGATTGAAGAACTAGGGCTGGA
GAATGAGGCCGAGAAACCGAGCAATGCGTTGTTAACTAGAGCTTGGTCTCCAGGATGGAGCAATGCTGAT
AAGTTACTAAATGAGTTCATCGAGAAGCAGTTGATAGATTATGCAAAGAACAGCAAGAAAGTTGTTGGGA
ATTCTACTTCACTACTTTCTCCGTATCTCCATTTCGGGGAAATAAGCGTCAGACACGTTTTCCAGTGTGC
CCGGATGAAACAAATTATATGGGCAAGAGATAAGAACAGTGAAGGAGAAGAAAGTGCAGATCTTTTTCTT
AGGGGAATCGGTTTAAGAGAGTATTCTCGGTATATATGTTTCAACTTCCCGTTTACTCACGAGCAATCGT
TGTTGAGTCATCTTCGGTTTTTCCCTTGGGATGCTGATGTTGATAAGTTCAAGGCCTGGAGACAAGGCAG
GACCGGTTATCCGTTGGTGGATGCCGGAATGAGAGAGCTTTGGGCTACCGGATGGATGCATAACAGAATA
AGAGTGATTGTTTCAAGCTTTGCTGTGAAGTTTCTTCTCCTTCCATGGAAATGGGGAATGAAGTATTTCT
GGGATACACTTTTGGATGCTGATTTGGAATGTGACATCCTTGGCTGGCAGTATATCTCTGGGAGTATCCC
CGATGGCCACGAGCTTGATCGCTTGGACAATCCCGCGTTACAAGGCGCCAAATATGACCCAGAAGGTGAG
TACATAAGGCAATGGCTTCCCGAGCTTGCGAGATTGCCAACTGAATGGATCCATCATCCATGGGACGCTC
CTTTAACCGTACTCAAAGCTTCTGGTGTGGAACTCGGAACAAACTATGCGAAACCCATTGTAGACATCGA
CACAGCTCGTGAGCTACTAGCTAAAGCTATTTCAAGAACCCGTGAAGCACAGATCATGATCGGAGCAGCA
AGTGCTGGAGGTAGTGCTGGAGGTTCAGCTGGTGGACCTAGAGCATCCAAGTACCAACAAGACCAGGTGG
TGAAGGAGGACAGCGTAGAGGCTGTGGGCGCCCAGCTCAAGGTCTACCACCAGCAGTACCAGGACAAGAG
CCGCGAATATGACCAGCTGTATGAAGAATACACACGGACCTCCCAGGAGCTGCAGATGAAGCGCACAGCC
ATAGAGGCCTTCAACGAGACCATCAAGATCTTCGAAGAGCAGGGCCAGACACAGGAGAAGTGCAGCAAGG
AGTATTTGGAGCGCTTCCGGCGAGAGGGAAATGAGAAGGAGATGCAGAGGATCCTGCTGAACTCCGAGCG
ACTCAAGTCTCGCATCGCGGAGATACACGAAAGCCGCACGAAGTTGGAGCAGGATCTGCGGGCGCAGGCC
TCCGACAACCGTGAGATCGACAAGCGCATGAACAGCCTCAAACCTGACCTCATGCAGCTGCGCAAGATCA
GGGACCAGTACCTCGTGTGGCTCACCCAGAAAGGTGCCCGACAGAGGAAGATCAACGAATGGCTGGGAAT
CAAGAACGAGACTGAGGACCAGTATTCACTGATGGAGGATGAGGACGCCCTCCCCCACCACGAGGAGCGC
ACGGAGGGCCGCGGAAGTCTTCTAACATGCGGGGACGTGGAGGAAAATCCCGGCCCCGCACCGGGATCCA
TGAATGGAGCTATAGGAGGTGACCTTTTGCTCAATTTTCCTGACATGTCGGTCCTAGAGCGCCAAAGGGC
TCACCTCAAGTACCTCAATCCCACCTTTGATTCTCCTCTCGCCGGCTTCTTTGCCGATTCTTCAATGATT
ACCGGCGGCGAGATGGACAGCTATCTTTCGACTGCCGGTTTGAATCTTCCGATGATGTACGGTGAGACGA
CGGTGGAAGGTGATTCAAGACTCTCAATTTCGCCGGAAACGACGCTTGGGACTGGAAATTTCAAGGCAGC
GAAGTTTGATACAGAGACTAAGGATTGTAATGAGGCGGCGAAGAAGATGACGATGAACAGAGATGACCTA
GTAGAAGAAGGAGAAGAAGAGAAGTCGAAAATAACAGAGCAAAACAATGGGAGCACAAAAAGCATCAAGA
AGATGAAACACAAAGCCAAGAAAGAAGAGAACAATTTCTCTAATGATTCATCTAAAGTGACGAAGGAATT
GGAGAAAACGGATTATATTCATGTACTGTATAAGGGTAAAAAGAAGAAAAAGAAGTCAAAGACAAAGTGT
GTAATTATGTAGCGGCCGCATTGGATCTAAGCTTATCGATAATCAACCTCTGGATTACAAAATTTGTGAA
AGATTGACTGGTATTCTTAACTATGTTGCTCCTTTTACGCTATGTGGATACGCTGCTTTAATGCCTTTGT
ATCATGCTATTGCTTCCCGTATGGCTTTCATTTTCTCCTCCTTGTATAAATCCTGGTTGCTGTCTCTTTA
TGAGGAGTTGTGGCCCGTTGTCAGGCAACGTGGCGTGGTGTGCACTGTGTTTGCTGACGCAACCCCCACT
GGTTGGGGCATTGCCACCACCTGTCAGCTCCTTTCCGGGACTTTCGCTTTCCCCCTCCCTATTGCCACGG
CGGAACTCATCGCCGCCTGCCTTGCCCGCTGCTGGACAGGGGCTCGGCTGTTGGGCACTGACAATTCCGT
GGTGTTGTCGGGGAAATCATCGTCCTTTCCTTGGCTGCTCGCCTGTGTTGCCACCTGGATTCTGCGCGGG
ACGTCCTTCTGCTACGTCCCTTCGGCCCTCAATCCAGCGGACCTTCCTTCCCGCGGCCTGCTGCCGGCTC
TGCGGCCTCTTCCGCGTCTTCGCCTTCGCCCTCAGACGAGTCGGATCTCCCTTTGGGCCGCCTCCCCGCA
TCGATACCGTGGATCCAAGGCCGCGACTCTAGATCATAATCAGCCATACCACATTTGTAGAGGTTTTACT
TGCTTTAAAAAACCTCCCACACCTCCCCCTGAACCTGAAACATAAAATGAATGCAATTGTTGTTGTTAAC
TTGTTTATTGCAGCTTATAATGGTTACAAATAAAGCAATAGCATCACAAATTTCACAAATAAAGCATTTT
TTTCACTGCATTCTAGTTGTGGTTTGTCCAAACTCATCAATGTATCTTAAGGCGTAAATTGTAAGCGTTA
ATATTTTGTTAAAATTCGCGTTAAATTTTTGTTAAATCAGCTCATTTTTTAACCAATAGGCCGAAATCGG
CAAAATCCCTTATAAATCAAAAGAATAGACCGAGATAGGGT
[37 nt withheld, positions 5782-5818]
AAAGAACGTGGACTCCAACGTCAAAGG
[49 nt withheld, positions 5846-5894]
T
[91 nt withheld, positions 5896-5986]
G
[124 nt withheld, positions 5988-6111]
CAGGTGGCACTTTTCGGGGAAATGTGCGCGGAACCCCTATTTGTTTATTTTTCTAAATACATTCAAATAT
GTATCCGCTCATGAGACAATAACCCTGATAAATGCTTCAATAATATTGAAAAAGGAAGAGTCCTGAGGCG
GAAAGAACCAGCTGTGGAATGTGTGTCAGTTAGGGTGTGGAAAGTCCCCAGGCTCCCCAGCAGGCAGAAG
TATGCAAAGCATGCATCTCAATTAGTCAGCAACCAGGTGTGGAAAGTCCCCAGGCTCCCCAGCAGGCAGA
AGTATGCAAAGCATGCATCTCAATTAGTCAGCAACCATAGTCCCGCCCCTAACTCCGCCCATCCCGCCCC
TAACTCCGCCCAGTTCCGCCCATTCTCCGCCCCATGGCTGACTAATTTTTTTTATTTATGCAGAGGCCGA
GGCCGCCTCGGCCTCTGAGCTATTCCAGAAGTAGTGAGGAGGCTTTTTTGGAGGCCTAGGCTTTTGCAAA
GATCGATCAAGAGACAGGATGAGGATCGTTTCGCATGATTGAACAAGATGGATTGCACGCAGGTTCTCCG
GCCGCTTGGGTGGAGAGGCTATTCGGCTATGACTGGGCACAACAGACAATCGGCTGCTCTGATGCCGCCG
TGTTCCGGCTGTCAGCGCAGGGGCGCCCGGTTCTTTTTGTCAAGACCGACCTGTCCGGTGCCCTGAATGA
ACTGCAAGACGAGGCAGCGCGGCTATCGTGGCTGGCCACGACGGGCGTTCCTTGCGCAGCTGTGCTCGAC
GTTGTCACTGAAGCGGGAAGGGACTGGCTGCTATTGGGCGAAGTGCCGGGGCAGGATCTCCTGTCATCTC
ACCTTGCTCCTGCCGAGAAAGTATCCATCATGGCTGATGCAATGCGGCGGCTGCATACGCTTGATCCGGC
TACCTGCCCATTCGACCACCAAGCGAAACATCGCATCGAGCGAGCACGTACTCGGATGGAAGCCGGTCTT
GTCGATCAGGATGATCTGGACGAAGAGCATCAGGGGCTCGCGCCAGCCGAACTGTTCGCCAGGCTCAAGG
CGAGCATGCCCGACGGCGAGGATCTCGTCGTGACCCATGGCGATGCCTGCTTGCCGAATATCATGGTGGA
AAATGGCCGCTTTTCTGGATTCATCGACTGTGGCCGGCTGGGTGTGGCGGACCGCTATCAGGACATAGCG
TTGGCTACCCGTGATATTGCTGAAGAGCTTGGCGGCGAATGGGCTGACCGCTTCCTCGTGCTTTACGGTA
TCGCCGCTCCCGATTCGCAGCGCATCGCCTTCTATCGCCTTCTTGACGAGTTCTTCTGAGCGGGACTCTG
GGGTTCGAAATGACCGACCAAGCGACGCCCAACCTGCCATCACGAGATTTCGATTCCACCGCCGCCTTCT
ATGAAAGGTTGGGCTTCGGAATCGTTTTCCGGGACGCCGGCTGGATGATCCTCCAGCGCGGGGATCTCAT
GCTGGAGTTCTTCGCCCACCCTAGGGGGAGGCTAACTGAAACACGGAAGGAGACAATACCGGAAGGAACC
CGCGCTATGACGGCAATAAAAAGACAGAATAAAACGCACGGTGTTGGGTCGTTTGTTCATAAACGCGGGG
TTCGGTCCCAGGGCTGGCACTCTGTCGATACCCCACCGAGACCCCATTGGGGCCAATACGCCCGCGTTTC
TTCCTTTTCCCCACCCCACCCCCCAAGTTCGGGTGAAGGCCCAGGGCTCGCAGCCAACGTCGGGGCGGCA
GGCCCTGCCATAGCCTCAGGTTACTCATATATACTTTAGATTGATTTAAAACTTCATTTTTAATTTAAAA
GGATCTAGGTGAAGATCCTTTTTGATAATCTCATGACCAAAATCCCTTAACGTGAGTTTTCGTTCCACTG
AGCGTCAGACCCCGTAGAAAAGATCAAAGGATCTTCTTGAGATCCTTTTTTTCTGCGCGTAATCTGCTGC
TTGCAAACAAAAAAACCACCGCTACCAGCGGTGGTTTGTTTGCCGGATCAAGAGCTACCAACTCTTTTTC
CGAAGGTAACTGGCTTCAGCAGAGCGCAGATACCAAATACTGTTCTTCTAGTGTAGCCGTAGTTAGGCCA
CCACTTCAAGAACTCTGTAGCACCGCCTACATACCTCGCTCTGCTAATCCTGTTACCAGTGGCTGCTGCC
AGTGGCGATAAGTCGTGTCTTACCGGGTTGGACTCAAGACGATAGTTACCGGATAAGGCGCAGCGGTCGG
GCTGAACGGGGGGTTCGTGCACACAGCCCAGCTTGGAGCGAACGACCTACACCGAACTGAGATACCTACA
GCGTGAGCTATGAGAAAGCGCCACGCTTCCCGAAGGGAGAAAGGCGGACAGGTATCCGGTAAGCGGCAGG
GTCGGAACAGGAGAGCGCACGAGGGAGCTTCCAGGGGGAAACGCCTGGTATCTTTATAGTCCTGTCGGGT
TTCGCCACCTCTGACTTGAGCGTCGATTTTTGTGATGCTCGTCAGGGGGGCGGAGCCTATGGAAAAACGC
CAGCAACGCGGCCTTTTTACGGTTCCTGGCCTTTTGCTGGCCTTTTGCTCACATGTTCTTTCCTGCGTTA
TCCCCTGATTCTGTGGATAACCGTATTACCGCCATGCATTAGTTATTAATAGTAATCAATTACGGGGTCA
TTAGTTCATAGCCCATATATGGAGTTCCGCGTTACATAACTTACGGTAAATGGCCCGCCTGGCTGACCGC
CCAACGACCCCCGCCCATTGACGTCAATAATGACGTATGTTCCCATAGTAACGCCAATAGGGACTTTCCA
TTGACGTCAATGGGTGGAGTATTTACGGTAAACTGCCCACTTGGCAGTACATCAAGTGTATCATATGCCA
AGTACGCCCCCTATTGACGTCAATGACGGTAAATGGCCCGCCTGGCATTATGCCCAGTACATGACCTTAT
GGGACTTTCCTACTTGGCAGTACATCTACGTATTAGTCATCGCTATTACCATGGTCGAGGTGAGCCCCAC
GTTCTGCTTCACTCTCCCCATCTCCCCCCCCTCCCCACCCCCAATTTTGTATTTATTTATTTTTTAATTA
TTTTGTGCAGCGATGGGGGCGGGGGGGGGGGGGGGGG
Features (pLannotate 1.2.2; 21 found; start..end, strand, type, name):
    148..1164    +  intron         chimeric intron: chimera between introns from chicken β-actin and rabbit β-globin
   1248..1955    +  CDS            mCherry: mCherry is a basic (constitutively fluorescent) red fluorescent protein published in 2004, derived from Discosoma sp.. It is reported to be a very rapidly-maturing monomer with low acid sensitivity.
   1956..2006    +  misc_feature   MCS (fragment): multiple cloning site
   2007..3500    +  CDS            CRY2PHR: N-terminal photolyase homology region of Arabidopsis thaliana cryptochrome 2 binds to CIB1 upon exposure to blue light (Kennedy et al., 2010)
   3546..4133    +  CDS            Pik3r2 (fragment): P85B_MOUSE - Experimental evidence at protein level: Swiss-Prot protein existence level 1. Regulatory subunit of phosphoinositide-3-kinase (PI3K), a kinase that phosphorylates PtdIns(4,5)P2 (Phosphatidylinositol 4,5- bisphosphate) to generate phosphatidylinositol 3,4,5-trisphosphate (PIP3). PIP3 plays a key role by recruiting PH domain-containing proteins to the membrane, including AKT1 and PDPK1, activating signaling cascades involved in cell growth, survival, proliferation, motility and morphology. Binds to activated (phosphorylated) protein- tyrosine kinases, through its SH2 domain, and act
   4134..4187    +  CDS            T2A: 2A peptide from Thosea asigna virus capsid protein Eukaryotic ribosomes fail to insert a peptide bond between the Gly and Pro residues, yielding separate polypeptides.
   4200..4709    +  CDS            CIBN: N-terminal portion of the CIB1 transcription factor from Arabidopsis thaliana binds to CRY2 (cryptochrome 2) that has absorbed blue light (Kennedy et al., 2010)
   4725..4771    +  CDS            K-Ras (fragment): human small GTPase proto-oncoprotein
   4801..5389    +  misc_feature   WPRE: woodchuck hepatitis virus posttranscriptional regulatory element
   5422..5505    +  CDS            large T antigen (fragment): large T antigen from SV40 (simian virus 40)
   5528..5649    +  polyA_signal   SV40 poly(A) signal: SV40 polyadenylation signal
   5683..6111    -  rep_origin     f1 ori (sequence partly withheld): f1 bacteriophage origin of replication; arrow indicates direction of (+) strand synthesis
   6138..6242    +  promoter       AmpR promoter: bla
   6244..6601    +  promoter       SV40 promoter: SV40 enhancer and early promoter
   6636..7430    +  CDS            NeoR/KanR: aminoglycoside phosphotransferase from Tn5; aph(3')-II (or nptII); confers resistance to neomycin, kanamycin, and G418 (Geneticin®)
   7451..7603    +  CDS            ble (fragment): BLE_KLEPN - Experimental evidence at protein level: Swiss-Prot protein existence level 1. Binding protein with a strong affinity to the bleomycin family of antibiotics. Binds to CL990; an antimitotic-antibiotic compound. From Klebsiella pneumoniae.
   7662..7709    +  polyA_signal   HSV TK poly(A) signal: herpes simplex virus thymidine kinase polyadenylation signal (Cole and Stacy, 1985)
   7800..7816    -  polyA_signal   bGH poly(A) signal (fragment): bovine growth hormone polyadenylation signal
   8038..8626    +  rep_origin     ori: high-copy-number ColE1/pMB1/pBR322/pUC origin of replication
   8801..9104    +  enhancer       CMV enhancer: human cytomegalovirus immediate early enhancer
   9106..147     +  promoter       chicken β-actin promoter (across the origin): No description available
