[The description below was written by a language model from this plasmid's Addgene catalogue record and pLannotate feature annotations shown in this document.]
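Description:
mCherry-PHR-iSH-T2A-CIBNcaax is a 9.2 kb mammalian expression plasmid encoding a two-component, blue-light-controlled PI3K recruitment system ("opto-PI3K"). It is built on pCAG-WPRE/N1, a modified pEGFP-N1 in which the CMV promoter was replaced by the CAG promoter, a WPRE was added and EGFP was removed. The plasmid replicates at high copy in E. coli from a pUC-type ori and also carries an f1 ori. Its NeoR/KanR cassette sits behind tandem bacterial (bla) and SV40 early promoters and ends in an HSV TK poly(A) signal. This arrangement gives kanamycin selection in bacteria and should allow G418 selection in mammalian cells.

The 3.5 kb insert sits between NheI and NotI. It is driven by CAG, annotated here as the CMV enhancer, the chicken β-actin promoter and a chimeric β-actin/β-globin intron. The single open reading frame encodes mCherry fused to CRY2PHR, the photolyase homology region of Arabidopsis cryptochrome 2, followed by iSH, which the annotation matches to a fragment of the mouse PI3K regulatory subunit p85β (Pik3r2). A T2A peptide then separates this fusion from CIBN, the N-terminal portion of Arabidopsis CIB1, which carries a C-terminal K-Ras-derived CAAX box that anchors it to the plasma membrane. The WPRE and the SV40 poly(A) signal downstream enhance and terminate expression.

Ribosomal skipping at T2A yields both proteins from one transcript. Blue light induces CRY2PHR to bind membrane-tethered CIBN, and the red-fluorescent iSH fusion moves to the plasma membrane. The iSH region is generally understood to bind the PI3K catalytic subunit, so this recruitment would bring kinase activity to the membrane and produce PIP3 locally. The associated publication used this optogenetic control of PIP3 to study actin-based growth cone structures and their regulation by endocytosis.
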