Addgene plasmid #173860: mCherry-PHR-iSH-T2A-CIBNcaax
Purpose: Mammalian expression of mCherry-PHR-iSH-T2A-CIBNcaax (opto-PI3K)
Depositing lab: Takao Nakata. Depositing organization: Institute of Science Tokyo. Publication: Optogenetic control of PIP3: PIP3 is sufficient to induce the actin-based active part of growth cones and is regulated via endocytosis. Kakumoto T, Nakata T. PLoS One. 2013 Aug 7;8(8):e70861. doi: 10.1371/journal.pone.0070861. eCollection 2013. PubMed 23951027.
Backbone
  Vector backbone: pCAG-WPRE/N1 (modified pEGFP-N1)
  Backbone manufacturer: Modified from Clontech
  Backbone size w/o insert (bp): 5703
  Total vector size (bp): 9228
  Modifications to backbone: CMV promoter was replaced by CAG promoter, the woodchuck hepatitis virus posttranscriptional regulatory element (WPRE) was inserted, and EGFP was removed.
  Vector type: Mammalian Expression
Growth in bacteria
  Bacterial resistance: Kanamycin, 50 μg/mL
  Growth temperature: 37°C
  Growth strain: DH5alpha
  Copy number: High Copy
Gene/Insert
  Gene/Insert name: mCherry-PHR-iSH-T2A-CIBNcaax
  Species: M. musculus (mouse), A. thaliana (mustard weed)
  Insert size (bp): 3525
  Promoter: CAG
  Tag / fusion protein: mCherry (N terminal on backbone); C-terminal CAAX-box (C terminal on backbone)
  Cloning method: Restriction Enzyme; 5′ cloning site NheI (not destroyed); 3′ cloning site NotI (not destroyed)
  Sequencing primers: 5′ TGGTTATTGTGCTGTCTCATC; 3′ AAGTAAAACCTCTACAAATGTGG
Terms and licenses: Academic/Nonprofit Terms; Industry Terms: Not Available to Industry
How to cite: mCherry-PHR-iSH-T2A-CIBNcaax was a gift from Takao Nakata (Addgene plasmid # 173860 ; http://n2t.net/addgene:173860 ; RRID:Addgene_173860)
